>Addgene plasmid #104670 | pUG-UBC5 | depositor full sequence | sequence record 198499 | Full Sequence
GTGGCTCTTCAGTGGACGAAAGGGCCTCGTGATACGCCTATTTTTATAGGTTAATGTCATGATAATAATG
GTTTCTTAGACGTCAGGTGGCACTTTTCGGGGAAATGTGCGCGGAACCCCTATTTGTTTATTTTTCTAAA
TACATTCAAATATGTATCCGCTCATGAGACAATAACCCTGATAAATGCTTCAATAATATTGAAAAAGGAA
GAGTATGCGCTCACGCAACTGGTCCAGAACCTTGACCGAACGCAGCGGTGGTAACGGCGCAGTGGCGGTT
TTCATGGCTTGTTATGACTGTTTTTTTGGGGTACAGTCTATGCCTCGGGCATCCAAGCAGCAAGCGCGTT
ACGCCGTGGGTCGATGTTTGATGTTATGGAGCAGCAACGATGTTACGCAGCAGGGCAGTCGCCCTAAAAC
AAAGTTAAACATCATGAGGGAAGCGGTGATCGCCGAAGTATCGACTCAACTATCAGAGGTAGTTGGCGTC
ATCGAGCGCCATCTCGAACCGACGTTGCTGGCCGTACATTTGTACGGCTCCGCAGTGGATGGCGGCCTGA
AGCCACACAGCGATATTGATTTGCTGGTTACGGTGACCGTAAGGCTTGATGAAACAACGCGGCGAGCTTT
GATCAACGACCTTTTGGAAACTTCGGCTTCCCCTGGAGAGAGCGAGATTCTCCGCGCTGTAGAAGTCACC
ATTGTTGTGCACGACGACATCATTCCGTGGCGTTATCCAGCTAAGCGCGAACTGCAATTTGGAGAATGGC
AGCGCAATGACATTCTTGCAGGTATCTTCGAGCCAGCCACGATCGACATTGATCTGGCTATCTTGCTGAC
AAAAGCAAGAGAACATAGCGTTGCCTTGGTAGGTCCAGCGGCGGAGGAACTCTTTGATCCGGTTCCTGAA
CAGGATCTATTTGAGGCGCTAAATGAAACCTTAACGCTATGGAACTCGCCGCCCGACTGGGCTGGCGATG
AGCGAAATGTAGTGCTTACGTTGTCCCGCATTTGGTACAGCGCAGTAACCGGCAAAATCGCGCCGAAGGA
TGTCGCTGCCGACTGGGCAATGGAGCGCCTGCCGGCCCAGTATCAGCCCGTCATACTTGAAGCTAGACAG
GCTTATCTTGGACAAGAAGAAGATCGCTTGGCCTCGCGCGCAGATCAGTTGGAAGAATTTGTCCATTACG
TAAAAGGCGAGATCACCAAGGTAGTCGGCAAATAACTGTCAGACCAAGTTTACTCATATATACTTTAGAT
TGATTTAAAACTTCATTTTTAATTTAAAAGGATCTAGGTGAAGATCCTTTTTGATAATCTCATGACCAAA
ATCCCTTAACGTGAGTTTTCGTTCCACTGAGCGTCAGACCCCGTAGAAAAGATCAAAGGATCTTCTTGAG
ATCCTTTTTTTCTGCGCGTAATCTGCTGCTTGCAAACAAAAAAACCACCGCTACCAGCGGTGGTTTGTTT
GCCGGATCAAGAGCTACCAACTCTTTTTCCGAAGGTAACTGGCTTCAGCAGAGCGCAGATACCAAATACT
GTCCTTCTAGTGTAGCCGTAGTTAGGCCACCACTTCAAGAACTCTGTAGCACCGCCTACATACCTCGCTC
TGCTAATCCTGTTACCAGTGGCTGCTGCCAGTGGCGATAAGTCGTGTCTTACCGGGTTGGACTCAAGACG
ATAGTTACCGGATAAGGCGCAGCGGTCGGGCTGAACGGGGGGTTCGTGCACACAGCCCAGCTTGGAGCGA
ACGACCTACACCGAACTGAGATACCTACAGCGTGAGCTATGAGAAAGCGCCACGCTTCCCGAAGGGAGAA
AGGCGGACAGGTATCCGGTAAGCGGCAGGGTCGGAACAGGAGAGCGCACGAGGGAGCTTCCAGGGGGAAA
CGCCTGGTATCTTTATAGTCCTGTCGGGTTTCGCCACCTCTGACTTGAGCGTCGATTTTTGTGATGCTCG
TCAGGGGGGCGGAGCCTATGGAAAAACGCCAGCAACGCGGCCTTTTTACGGTTCCTGGCCTTTTGCTGGC
CTTTTGCTCACATGTTCTTTCCTGCGTTATCCCCTGATTCTGTGGATAACCGTATTACCGCCTTTGAGTG
AGCTGATACCGCTCGCCGCAGCCGAACGACCGAGCGCAGCGAGTCAGTGAGCGAGGAAGCGGAAGAGCGC
CCAATACGCAAACCGCCTCTCCCCGCGCGTTGGCCGATTCATTAATCACTCTGTGGTCTCAAATGTCATC
GCCGAGCAAGCGTAGAGAAATGGATTTGATGAAACTGATGATGAGTGACTACAAGGTGGAGATGATCAAT
GATGGCATGCAAGAGTTCTTTGTCGAATTCAGTGGACCCAAAGACAGTATATATGAGGGAGGTGTGTGGA
AGATAAGAGTTGAACTTCCTGATGCTTATCCTTATAAATCTCCATCTGTTGGTTTCATTACCAAAATATA
CCACCCTAATGTCGATGAAATGTCAGGTTCTGTTTGTCTAGATGTTATTAACCAGACCTGGAGCCCGATG
TTCGACCTGGTGAATGTGTTCGAGACATTTCTTCCGCAACTTCTTCTGTATCCGAATCCGTCAGATCCAT
TGAATGGTGAAGCAGCTGCATTGATGATGCGTGATCGTCCTACCTATGAACAGAGAGTTAAAGAGTATTG
TGAGAAATACGCAAAGCCAAGGGCGGATACTGAGGAAATGTCTAGTGATGATGAAATGAGTGAAGATGAA
TATGCCTCGGATGGTGATGATGAAGATGATGTTGCAATCGCCGGTAAACTTGATCCTTAAGCTTTGAGAC
CACGAA
Features (pLannotate 1.2.2; 7 found; start..end, strand, type, name):
    110..214     +  promoter       AmpR promoter: bla
    205..285     -  CDS            int (fragment): INT2_ECOLX - Protein inferred from homology: Swiss-Prot protein existence level 3. Putative integrase believed to be involved in the insertion of antibiotic resistance genes into plasmids and transposons. From Escherichia coli.
    371..427     +  CDS            GmR (fragment): gentamycin acetyltransferase; aacC1; confers resistance to gentamycin
    434..1222    +  CDS            aadA: S3AD_ECOLX - Experimental evidence at protein level: Swiss-Prot protein existence level 1. Mediates bacterial resistance to the antibiotics streptomycin and spectinomycin. From Escherichia coli.
   1396..1984    +  rep_origin     ori: high-copy-number ColE1/pMB1/pBR322/pUC origin of replication
   2167..2216    +  CDS            lacI (fragment): lac repressor; lacI; The lac repressor binds to the lac operator to inhibit transcription in E. coli. This inhibition can be relieved by adding lactose or isopropyl-β-D-thiogalactopyranoside (IPTG).
   2233..2787    +  CDS            UBC5: UBC5_ARATH - Experimental evidence at transcript level: Swiss-Prot protein existence level 2. Accepts the ubiquitin from the E1 complex and catalyzes its covalent attachment to other proteins. From Arabidopsis thaliana (Mouse-ear cress).
