>Addgene plasmid #104670 | pUG-UBC5 | addgene full sequence | sequence record 205831 | Addgene NGS Result
CCCTGATTCTGTGGATAACCGTATTACCGCCTTTGAGTGAGCTGATACCGCTCGCCGCAGCCGAACGACC
GAGCGCAGCGAGTCAGTGAGCGAGGAAGCGGAAGAGCGCCCAATACGCAAACCGCCTCTCCCCGCGCGTT
GGCCGATTCATTAATCACTCTGTGGTCTCAAATGTCATCGCCGAGCAAGCGTAGAGAAATGGATTTGATG
AAACTGATGATGAGTGACTACAAGGTGGAGATGATCAATGATGGCATGCAAGAGTTCTTTGTCGAATTCA
GTGGACCCAAAGACAGTATATATGAGGGAGGTGTGTGGAAGATAAGAGTTGAACTTCCTGATGCTTATCC
TTATAAATCTCCATCTGTTGGTTTCATTACCAAAATATACCACCCTAATGTCGATGAAATGTCAGGTTCT
GTTTGTCTAGATGTTATTAACCAGACCTGGAGCCCGATGTTCGACCTGGTGAATGTGTTCGAGACATTTC
TTCCGCAACTTCTTCTGTATCCGAATCCGTCAGATCCATTGAATGGTGAAGCAGCTGCATTGATGATGCG
TGATCGTCCTACCTATGAACAGAGAGTTAAAGAGTATTGTGAGAAATACGCAAAGCCAAGGGCGGATACT
GAGGAAATGTCTAGTGATGATGAAATGAGTGAAGATGAATATGCCTCGGATGGTGATGATGAAGATGATG
TTGCAATCGCCGGTAAACTTGATCCTTAAGCTTTGAGACCACGAAGTGGCTCTTCAGTGGACGAAAGGGC
CTCGTGATACGCCTATTTTTATAGGTTAATGTCATGATAATAATGGTTTCTTAGACGTCAGGTGGCACTT
TTCGGGGAAATGTGCGCGGAACCCCTATTTGTTTATTTTTCTAAATACATTCAAATATGTATCCGCTCAT
GAGACAATAACCCTGATAAATGCTTCAATAATATTGAAAAAGGAAGAGTATGCGCTCACGCAACTGGTCC
AGAACCTTGACCGAACGCAGCGGTGGTAACGGCGCAGTGGCGGTTTTCATGGCTTGTTATGACTGTTTTT
TTTTGGGGTACAGTCTATGCCTCGGGCATCCAAGCAGCAAGCGCGTTACGCCGTGGGTCGATGTTTGATG
TTATGGAGCAGCAACGATGTTACGCAGCAGGGCAGTCGCCCTAAAACAAAGTTAAACATCATGAGGGAAG
CGGTGATCGCCGAAGTATCGACTCAACTATCAGAGGTAGTTGGCGTCATCGAGCGCCATCTCGAACCGAC
GTTGCTGGCCGTACATTTGTACGGCTCCGCAGTGGATGGCGGCCTGAAGCCACACAGCGATATTGATTTG
CTGGTTACGGTGACCGTAAGGCTTGATGAAACAACGCGGCGAGCTTTGATCAACGACCTTTTGGAAACTT
CGGCTTCCCCTGGAGAGAGCGAGATTCTCCGCGCTGTAGAAGTCACCATTGTTGTGCACGACGACATCAT
TCCGTGGCGTTATCCAGCTAAGCGCGAACTGCAATTTGGAGAATGGCAGCGCAATGACATTCTTGCAGGT
ATCTTCGAGCCAGCCACGATCGACATTGATCTGGCTATCTTGCTGACAAAAGCAAGAGAACATAGCGTTG
CCTTGGTAGGTCCAGCGGCGGAGGAACTCTTTGATCCGGTTCCTGAACAGGATCTATTTGAGGCGCTAAA
TGAAACCTTAACGCTATGGAACTCGCCGCCCGACTGGGCTGGCGATGAGCGAAATGTAGTGCTTACGTTG
TCCCGCATTTGGTACAGCGCAGTAACCGGCAAAATCGCGCCGAAGGATGTCGCTGCCGACTGGGCAATGG
AGCGCCTGCCGGCCCAGTATCAGCCCGTCATACTTGAAGCTAGACAGGCTTATCTTGGACAAGAAGAAGA
TCGCTTGGCCTCGCGCGCAGATCAGTTGGAAGAATTTGTCCATTACGTAAAAGGCGAGATCACCAAGGTA
GTCGGCAAATAACTGTCAGACCAAGTTTACTCATATATACTTTAGATTGATTTAAAACTTCATTTTTAAT
TTAAAAGGATCTAGGTGAAGATCCTTTTTGATAATCTCATGACCAAAATCCCTTAACGTGAGTTTTCGTT
CCACTGAGCGTCAGACCCCGTAGAAAAGATCAAAGGATCTTCTTGAGATCCTTTTTTTCTGCGCGTAATC
TGCTGCTTGCAAACAAAAAAACCACCGCTACCAGCGGTGGTTTGTTTGCCGGATCAAGAGCTACCAACTC
TTTTTCCGAAGGTAACTGGCTTCAGCAGAGCGCAGATACCAAATACTGTTCTTCTAGTGTAGCCGTAGTT
AGGCCACCACTTCAAGAACTCTGTAGCACCGCCTACATACCTCGCTCTGCTAATCCTGTTACCAGTGGCT
GCTGCCAGTGGCGATAAGTCGTGTCTTACCGGGTTGGACTCAAGACGATAGTTACCGGATAAGGCGCAGC
GGTCGGGCTGAACGGGGGGTTCGTGCACACAGCCCAGCTTGGAGCGAACGACCTACACCGAACTGAGATA
CCTACAGCGTGAGCTATGAGAAAGCGCCACGCTTCCCGAAGGGAGAAAGGCGGACAGGTATCCGGTAAGC
GGCAGGGTCGGAACAGGAGAGCGCACGAGGGAGCTTCCAGGGGGAAACGCCTGGTATCTTTATAGTCCTG
TCGGGTTTCGCCACCTCTGACTTGAGCGTCGATTTTTGTGATGCTCGTCAGGGGGGCGGAGCCTATGGAA
AAACGCCAGCAACGCGGCCTTTTTACGGTTCCTGGCCTTTTGCTGGCCTTTTGCTCACATGTTCTTTCCT
GCGTTATC
Features (pLannotate 1.2.2; 8 found; start..end, strand, type, name):
      1..104     +  rep_origin     RSF ori (fragment): Plasmids containing the RSF 1030 origin of replication can be propagated in E. coli cells that contain additional plasmids with compatible origins.
    106..155     +  CDS            lacI (fragment): lac repressor; lacI; The lac repressor binds to the lac operator to inhibit transcription in E. coli. This inhibition can be relieved by adding lactose or isopropyl-β-D-thiogalactopyranoside (IPTG).
    172..726     +  CDS            UBC5: UBC5_ARATH - Experimental evidence at transcript level: Swiss-Prot protein existence level 2. Accepts the ubiquitin from the E1 complex and catalyzes its covalent attachment to other proteins. From Arabidopsis thaliana (Mouse-ear cress).
    855..959     +  promoter       AmpR promoter: bla
    950..1030    -  CDS            int (fragment): INT2_ECOLX - Protein inferred from homology: Swiss-Prot protein existence level 3. Putative integrase believed to be involved in the insertion of antibiotic resistance genes into plasmids and transposons. From Escherichia coli.
   1118..1174    +  CDS            GmR (fragment): gentamycin acetyltransferase; aacC1; confers resistance to gentamycin
   1181..1969    +  CDS            aadA: S3AD_ECOLX - Experimental evidence at protein level: Swiss-Prot protein existence level 1. Mediates bacterial resistance to the antibiotics streptomycin and spectinomycin. From Escherichia coli.
   2143..2731    +  rep_origin     ori: high-copy-number ColE1/pMB1/pBR322/pUC origin of replication
