[The description below was written by a language model from this plasmid's Addgene catalogue record and pLannotate feature annotations shown in this document.]
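Description:
pUG-UBC5 is a small, high-copy cloning module from the UbiGate toolbox, a Golden Gate-style synthetic biology kit for analysing ubiquitination. It is built on the pICH41308 backbone and serves as a part-storage plasmid rather than an expression vector. It is propagated in E. coli through a ColE1/pUC-type origin and selected with spectinomycin. Resistance comes from an aadA streptomycin/spectinomycin resistance gene located downstream of an annotated bla (AmpR) promoter. The short integrase, gentamicin acetyltransferase, lacI and RSF origin fragments in the feature tables are most likely non-functional remnants of backbone assembly or annotation matches, not working elements.

The payload is the coding sequence of Arabidopsis thaliana UBC5 (AT1G63800), an E2 ubiquitin-conjugating enzyme that accepts ubiquitin from the E1 enzyme and catalyses its attachment to other proteins. Internal BpiI and BsaI recognition sites were removed by point mutation, so the sequence is compatible with Type IIS assembly. The insert was cloned through BpiI sites that were destroyed in the process. According to the depositor, it is released with BsaI for transfer into a Level 1 cloning vector. No promoter, terminator or tag for the UBC5 sequence is annotated, which suggests that these regulatory and fusion parts are supplied by other modules during assembly.

The repository-sequenced and depositor-supplied records are almost the same length (2,808 and 2,806 nt). They show the same feature set in the same relative order and differ mainly in where the circular sequence starts.
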