Addgene plasmid #104670: pUG-UBC5
Purpose: Cloning Module
Depositing lab: Marco Trujillo. Depositing organization: Leibniz Institute of Plant Biochemistry (IPB). Publication: UbiGate: a synthetic biology toolbox to analyse ubiquitination. Kowarschik K, Hoehenwarter W, Marillonnet S, Trujillo M. New Phytol. 2018 Mar;217(4):1749-1763. doi: 10.1111/nph.14900. Epub 2017 Nov 30. PubMed 29194629.
Backbone
  Vector backbone: pICH41308
  Backbone manufacturer: self-made
  Backbone size w/o insert (bp): 2251
  Vector type: Synthetic Biology
Growth in bacteria
  Bacterial resistance: Spectinomycin, 50 μg/mL
  Growth temperature: 37°C
  Growth strain: DH5alpha
  Copy number: High Copy
Gene/Insert
  Gene/Insert name: AtUBC5 (alt name: AT1G63800)
  Species: A. thaliana (mustard weed)
  Insert size (bp): 563
  Mutation: BpiI/BsaI sites removed by point-mutation
  Cloning method: Restriction Enzyme; 5′ cloning site BpiI (destroyed during cloning); 3′ cloning site BpiI (destroyed during cloning)
  Sequencing primers: 5′ moclof, agcgaggaagcggaagagcg; 3′ moclor, gccacctgacgtctaagaaacc
Terms and licenses: Academic/Nonprofit Terms; Industry Terms: Not Available to Industry
Depositor comments: release insert with BsaI and clone to Level 1 cloning vector
How to cite: pUG-UBC5 was a gift from Marco Trujillo (Addgene plasmid # 104670 ; http://n2t.net/addgene:104670 ; RRID:Addgene_104670)
